>Addgene plasmid #53514 | pUAST tdTomato mouse Rab35 WT | addgene partial sequence | sequence record 86716 | tdTomato-Fwd 5'-ctgttcctgtacggcatgg-3'
AGCTTCGAATTCTGCAGTCGACGGTACCGCGGGCCCGGGATCATCAACAAGTTTGTACAAAAAAGCAGGC
TTAATGGCCCGGGACTACGACCACCTCTTCAAGCTGCTCATCATCGGCGACAGCGGTGTGGGCAAGAGCA
GCTTGCTGTTACGATTCGCAGACAACACCTTCTCAGGCAGCTACATCACCACAATCGGAGTGGATTTCAA
GATTCGGACTGTGGAGATCAACGGGGAGAAGGTGAAGCTGCAGATCTGGGACACGGCAGGGCAGGAGCGC
TTCCGCACCATCACCTCTACGTATTATCGGGGGACCCATGGGGTCATTGTGGTTTACGACGTCACTAGTG
CCGAGTCCTTTGTCAACGTCAAGCGATGGCTTCATGAAATCAACCAGAACTGTGACGATGTGTGCCGAAT
ATTAGTGGGCAATAAGAATGATGACCCTGAGCGGAAGGTGGTAGAGACAGAAGATGCCTACAAATTTGCC
GGGCAGATGGGGATCCAGCTCTTTGAGACCAGTGCCAAGGAGAACGTCAATGTGGAAGAGATGTTCAACT
GTATCACAGAGCTGGTTCTGCGAGCAAAGAAAGACAACTTGGCGAAACAGCAGCAGCAACAACAGAACGA
TGTGGTGAAGCTCACCAAAAACAGTAAACGAAAGAAACGCTGCTGCTAAAACCCAGCTTTCTTGTACAAA
GTGGTTGATGATCCTCTAGAGGATCTTTGTGAAGGAACCTTACTTCTGTGGTGTGACATAATTGGACAAA
CTACCTACAGAGATTTAAAGCTCTAAGGTAAATATAAAATTTTTAAGTGTATAATGTGTTAAACTACTGA
TTCTAATTGTTTGTGTATTTTAGATTCCAACCTATGG
