[The description below was written by a language model from this plasmid's Addgene catalogue record.]
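Description:
pUAST tdTomato mouse Rab35 WT is an insect expression plasmid built on the pUAST backbone, the classic Drosophila vector for GAL4/UAS-controlled transgene expression. It is propagated in E. coli under ampicillin selection; the record lists the copy number as unknown, and no feature table is provided. Details such as the bacterial origin, any fly transformation marker or transposon ends are therefore not documented here.

The insert is wild-type mouse (M. musculus) Rab35, a small GTPase of the Rab family, introduced by Gateway recombination cloning. It is fused at its N terminus to tdTomato, a bright red tandem-dimer fluorescent protein encoded on the backbone. The tag sits upstream of Rab35 and leaves the C terminus free, the end through which Rab proteins are generally lipid-modified for membrane attachment. The promoter is recorded as GAL4, which in the pUAST context means GAL4-responsive upstream activating sequences. Transcription therefore depends on a supplied GAL4 source, either a co-transfected driver plasmid in cultured insect cells or a tissue-specific driver line in flies. The listed 3′ sequencing primer suggests that an SV40 polyadenylation signal lies downstream of the fusion.

The construct allows GAL4-dependent expression and live or fixed fluorescence visualisation of Rab35. The associated publication concerns Rab35 control of actin bundling through recruitment of fascin as an effector. The "WT" designation suggests it serves as the wild-type reference for comparison with mutant Rab35 forms, although the record does not list any such companion constructs.
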