Addgene plasmid #53514: pUAST tdTomato mouse Rab35 WT
Depositing lab: Matthew Scott. Depositing organization: Stanford University. Publication: Rab35 controls actin bundling by recruiting fascin as an effector protein. Zhang J, Fonovic M, Suyama K, Bogyo M, Scott MP. Science. 2009 Sep 4;325(5945):1250-4. doi: 10.1126/science.1174921. PubMed 19729655.
Backbone
  Vector backbone: pUAST
  Vector type: Insect Expression
Growth in bacteria
  Bacterial resistance: Ampicillin, 100 μg/mL
  Growth temperature: 37°C
  Growth strain: DH5alpha
  Copy number: Unknown
Gene/Insert
  Gene/Insert name: Rab35
  Species: M. musculus (mouse)
  Entrez Gene: Rab35 (a.k.a. 9530019H02Rik, AU040256, H-ray, RAB1C, RAY)
  Promoter: GAL4
  Tag / fusion protein: tdtomato (N terminal on backbone)
  Cloning method: Gateway Cloning
  Sequencing primers: 5′ tdTomato-Fwd; 3′ SV40pA-R
Terms and licenses: Academic/Nonprofit Terms; Industry Terms: Not Available to Industry
How to cite: pUAST tdTomato mouse Rab35 WT was a gift from Matthew Scott (Addgene plasmid # 53514 ; http://n2t.net/addgene:53514 ; RRID:Addgene_53514)
